Addgene plasmid #127329: pcDNA3.1(+)/BAG1 5′ UTR AUG-nLuc-3xFLAG
Purpose: Express 3xFLAG tagged nanoLuciferase (nLuc) from AUG start codon from mRNA with BAG1 5' UTR
Depositing lab: Jeremy Wilusz. Depositing organization: University of Pennsylvania. Publication: Ribosome queuing enables non-AUG translation to be resistant to multiple protein synthesis inhibitors. Kearse MG, Goldman DH, Choi J, Nwaezeapu C, Liang D, Green KM, Goldstrohm AC, Todd PK, Green R, Wilusz JE. Genes Dev. 2019 Jun 6. pii: gad.324715.119. doi: 10.1101/gad.324715.119. PubMed 31171704.
Backbone
  Vector backbone: pcDNA3.1(+)
  Total vector size (bp): 5998
  Vector type: Mammalian Expression
  Selectable markers: Neomycin (select with G418)
Growth in bacteria
  Bacterial resistance: Ampicillin, 100 μg/mL
  Growth temperature: 37°C
  Growth strain: DH5alpha
  Copy number: High Copy
Gene/Insert
  Gene/Insert name: nanoLuciferase (alt name: nLuc)
  Promoter: CMV
  Tag / fusion protein: 3xFLAG (C terminal on insert)
  Cloning method: Restriction Enzyme; 5′ cloning site SacI (not destroyed); 3′ cloning site ApaI (not destroyed)
  Sequencing primers: 5′ CGCAAATGGGCGGTAGGCGTG
Terms and licenses: Academic/Nonprofit Terms; Industry Terms: Not Available to Industry
How to cite: pcDNA3.1(+)/BAG1 5′ UTR AUG-nLuc-3xFLAG was a gift from Jeremy Wilusz (Addgene plasmid # 127329 ; http://n2t.net/addgene:127329 ; RRID:Addgene_127329)
