[The description below was written by a language model from this plasmid's Addgene catalogue record and pLannotate feature annotations shown in this document.]
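Description:
pcDNA3.1(+)/BAG1 5′ UTR AUG-nLuc-3xFLAG is a roughly 6 kb mammalian expression plasmid built on the pcDNA3.1(+) backbone. It is propagated in E. coli from a high-copy ColE1/pUC-type origin under ampicillin selection (β-lactamase driven by its own promoter). It also carries an f1 phage origin. For selection in mammalian cells, an SV40 enhancer/early promoter drives the neomycin phosphotransferase gene, terminated by an SV40 polyadenylation signal, which confers G418 resistance. Several short annotated fragments (bom, ble, lacI, lac promoter/operator, and a small HIV-1 LTR-like match just after the CMV promoter) appear to be backbone remnants or partial similarity hits rather than functional parts.

The payload is a reporter cassette inserted between the SacI and ApaI sites. The CMV immediate-early enhancer and promoter drive transcription of an mRNA encoding human codon-optimized NanoLuc luciferase, fused at its C terminus to a 3xFLAG epitope tag and followed by the bovine growth hormone polyadenylation signal. According to the catalogue entry, the transcript carries the BAG1 5′ UTR upstream of the reporter and translation begins at an AUG start codon. The UTR is not annotated in the feature table, but it would be expected to lie in the unannotated stretch between the T7 promoter and the Nluc coding sequence. The T7 promoter upstream of the insert could also allow in vitro transcription of the reporter mRNA.

The construct gives a luminescence readout of translation from this leader, and the FLAG tag allows immunodetection of the protein product. The associated publication concerns the resistance of non-AUG translation to protein synthesis inhibitors, so this plasmid plausibly serves as an AUG-initiated reference reporter, although the record does not state that role.
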