Features (pLannotate 1.2.2; 21 found; start..end, strand, type, name):
     28..80      -  misc_feature   bom (fragment): basis of mobility region from pBR322
    235..614     +  enhancer       CMV enhancer: human cytomegalovirus immediate early enhancer
    615..818     +  promoter       CMV promoter: human cytomegalovirus (CMV) immediate early promoter
    814..847     +  LTR            5' LTR (truncated) (fragment): truncated 5' long terminal repeat (LTR) from HIV-1
    863..881     +  promoter       T7 promoter: promoter for bacteriophage T7 RNA polymerase
    970..1482    +  CDS            Nluc: NanoLuc® luciferase human codon-optimized
   1483..1548    +  CDS            3xFLAG: three tandem FLAG® epitope tags, followed by an enterokinase cleavage site
   1598..1822    +  polyA_signal   bGH poly(A) signal: bovine growth hormone polyadenylation signal
   1826..1847    +  promoter       SV40 promoter (fragment): SV40 enhancer and early promoter
   1868..2296    +  rep_origin     f1 ori (sequence partly withheld): f1 bacteriophage origin of replication; arrow indicates direction of (+) strand synthesis
   2310..2639    +  promoter       SV40 promoter: SV40 enhancer and early promoter
   2706..3497    +  CDS            neo: KKA2_KLEPN - Also known as kan, nptII. Experimental evidence at protein level: Swiss-Prot protein existence level 1. Resistance to kanamycin, neomycin, paromomycin, ribostamycin, butirosin and gentamicin B. From Klebsiella pneumoniae.
   3521..3679    +  CDS            ble (fragment): BLE_KLEPN - Experimental evidence at protein level: Swiss-Prot protein existence level 1. Binding protein with a strong affinity to the bleomycin family of antibiotics. Binds to CL990; an antimitotic-antibiotic compound. From Klebsiella pneumoniae.
   3674..3795    +  polyA_signal   SV40 poly(A) signal: SV40 polyadenylation signal
   3868..3884    -  protein_bind   lac operator: The lac repressor binds to the lac operator to inhibit transcription in E. coli. This inhibition can be relieved by adding lactose or isopropyl-β-D-thiogalactopyranoside (IPTG). lac repressor encoded by lacI
   3892..3922    -  promoter       lac promoter: promoter for the E. coli lac operon
   3937..3958    -  protein_bind   CAP binding site: CAP binding activates transcription in the presence of cAMP. E. coli catabolite activator protein
   3971..4063    -  CDS            lacI (fragment): lac repressor; lacI; The lac repressor binds to the lac operator to inhibit transcription in E. coli. This inhibition can be relieved by adding lactose or isopropyl-β-D-thiogalactopyranoside (IPTG).
   4246..4834    -  rep_origin     ori: high-copy-number ColE1/pMB1/pBR322/pUC origin of replication
   5005..5865    -  CDS            AmpR: β-lactamase; bla; confers resistance to ampicillin, carbenicillin, and related antibiotics
   5866..5970    -  promoter       AmpR promoter: bla
>Addgene plasmid #127329 | pcDNA3.1(+)/BAG1 5′ UTR AUG-nLuc-3xFLAG | addgene full sequence | sequence record 247705 | Addgene NGS Result
GACGGATCGGGAGATCTCCCGATCCCCTATGGTGCACTCTCAGTACAATCTGCTCTGATGCCGCATAGTT
AAGCCAGTATCTGCTCCCTGCTTGTGTGTTGGAGGTCGCTGAGTAGTGCGCGAGCAAAATTTAAGCTACA
ACAAGGCAAGGCTTGACCGACAATTGCATGAAGAATCTGCTTAGGGTTAGGCGTTTTGCGCTGCTTCGCG
ATGTACGGGCCAGATATACGCGTTGACATTGATTATTGACTAGTTATTAATAGTAATCAATTACGGGGTC
ATTAGTTCATAGCCCATATATGGAGTTCCGCGTTACATAACTTACGGTAAATGGCCCGCCTGGCTGACCG
CCCAACGACCCCCGCCCATTGACGTCAATAATGACGTATGTTCCCATAGTAACGCCAATAGGGACTTTCC
ATTGACGTCAATGGGTGGAGTATTTACGGTAAACTGCCCACTTGGCAGTACATCAAGTGTATCATATGCC
AAGTACGCCCCCTATTGACGTCAATGACGGTAAATGGCCCGCCTGGCATTATGCCCAGTACATGACCTTA
TGGGACTTTCCTACTTGGCAGTACATCTACGTATTAGTCATCGCTATTACCATGGTGATGCGGTTTTGGC
AGTACATCAATGGGCGTGGATAGCGGTTTGACTCACGGGGATTTCCAAGTCTCCACCCCATTGACGTCAA
TGGGAGTTTGTTTTGGCACCAAAATCAACGGGACTTTCCAAAATGTCGTAACAACTCCGCCCCATTGACG
CAAATGGGCGGTAGGCGTGTACGGTGGGAGGTCTATATAAGCAGAGCTCTCTGGCTAACTAGAGAACCCA
CTGCTTACTGGCTTATCGAAATTAATACGACTCACTATAGGGAGGCCGGGGCGGGGCTGGGAAGTAGTCG
GGCGGGGTTGTGAGACGCCGCGCTCAGCTTCCATCGCTGGGCGGTCAACAAGTGCGGGCATGGTCTTCAC
ACTCGAAGATTTCGTTGGGGACTGGCGACAGACAGCCGGCTACAACCTGGACCAAGTCCTTGAACAGGGA
GGTGTGTCCAGTTTGTTTCAGAATCTCGGGGTGTCCGTAACTCCGATCCAAAGGATTGTCCTGAGCGGTG
AAAATGGGCTGAAGATCGACATCCATGTCATCATCCCGTATGAAGGTCTGAGCGGCGACCAAATGGGCCA
GATCGAAAAAATTTTTAAGGTGGTGTACCCTGTGGATGATCATCACTTTAAGGTGATCCTGCACTATGGC
ACACTGGTAATCGACGGGGTTACGCCGAACATGATCGACTATTTCGGACGGCCGTATGAAGGCATCGCCG
TGTTCGACGGCAAAAAGATCACTGTAACAGGGACCCTGTGGAACGGCAACAAAATTATCGACGAGCGCCT
GATCAACCCCGACGGCTCCCTGCTGTTCCGAGTAACCATCAACGGAGTGACCGGCTGGCGGCTGTGCGAA
CGCATTCTGGCGGACTACAAAGACCATGACGGTGATTATAAAGATCATGACATCGATTACAAGGATGACG
ATGACAAGTAAGGCCGCGACTCTAGAGGGCCCGTTTAAACCCGCTGATCAGCCTCGACTGTGCCTTCTAG
TTGCCAGCCATCTGTTGTTTGCCCCTCCCCCGTGCCTTCCTTGACCCTGGAAGGTGCCACTCCCACTGTC
CTTTCCTAATAAAATGAGGAAATTGCATCGCATTGTCTGAGTAGGTGTCATTCTATTCTGGGGGGTGGGG
TGGGGCAGGACAGCAAGGGGGAGGATTGGGAAGACAATAGCAGGCATGCTGGGGATGCGGTGGGCTCTAT
GGCTTCTGAGGCGGAAAGAACCAGCTGGGGCTCTAGGGGGTATCCCC
[124 nt withheld, positions 1868-1991]
C
[91 nt withheld, positions 1993-2083]
A
[49 nt withheld, positions 2085-2133]
CCTTTGACGTTGGAGTCCACGTTCTTT
[37 nt withheld, positions 2161-2197]
ACCCTATCTCGGTCTATTCTTTTGATTTATAAGGGATTTTGCCGATTTCGGCCTATTGGTTAAAAAATGA
GCTGATTTAACAAAAATTTAACGCGAATTAATTCTGTGGAATGTGTGTCAGTTAGGGTGTGGAAAGTCCC
CAGGCTCCCCAGCAGGCAGAAGTATGCAAAGCATGCATCTCAATTAGTCAGCAACCAGGTGTGGAAAGTC
CCCAGGCTCCCCAGCAGGCAGAAGTATGCAAAGCATGCATCTCAATTAGTCAGCAACCATAGTCCCGCCC
CTAACTCCGCCCATCCCGCCCCTAACTCCGCCCAGTTCCGCCCATTCTCCGCCCCATGGCTGACTAATTT
TTTTTATTTATGCAGAGGCCGAGGCCGCCTCTGCCTCTGAGCTATTCCAGAAGTAGTGAGGAGGCTTTTT
TGGAGGCCTAGGCTTTTGCAAAAAGCTCCCGGGAGCTTGTATATCCATTTTCGGATCTGATCAAGAGACA
GGATGAGGATCGTTTCGCATGATTGAACAAGATGGATTGCACGCAGGTTCTCCGGCCGCTTGGGTGGAGA
GGCTATTCGGCTATGACTGGGCACAACAGACAATCGGCTGCTCTGATGCCGCCGTGTTCCGGCTGTCAGC
GCAGGGGCGCCCGGTTCTTTTTGTCAAGACCGACCTGTCCGGTGCCCTGAATGAACTGCAGGACGAGGCA
GCGCGGCTATCGTGGCTGGCCACGACGGGCGTTCCTTGCGCAGCTGTGCTCGACGTTGTCACTGAAGCGG
GAAGGGACTGGCTGCTATTGGGCGAAGTGCCGGGGCAGGATCTCCTGTCATCTCACCTTGCTCCTGCCGA
GAAAGTATCCATCATGGCTGATGCAATGCGGCGGCTGCATACGCTTGATCCGGCTACCTGCCCATTCGAC
CACCAAGCGAAACATCGCATCGAGCGAGCACGTACTCGGATGGAAGCCGGTCTTGTCGATCAGGATGATC
TGGACGAAGAGCATCAGGGGCTCGCGCCAGCCGAACTGTTCGCCAGGCTCAAGGCGCGCATGCCCGACGG
CGAGGATCTCGTCGTGACCCATGGCGATGCCTGCTTGCCGAATATCATGGTGGAAAATGGCCGCTTTTCT
GGATTCATCGACTGTGGCCGGCTGGGTGTGGCGGACCGCTATCAGGACATAGCGTTGGCTACCCGTGATA
TTGCTGAAGAGCTTGGCGGCGAATGGGCTGACCGCTTCCTCGTGCTTTACGGTATCGCCGCTCCCGATTC
GCAGCGCATCGCCTTCTATCGCCTTCTTGACGAGTTCTTCTGAGCGGGACTCTGGGGTTCGAAATGACCG
ACCAAGCGACGCCCAACCTGCCATCACGAGATTTCGATTCCACCGCCGCCTTCTATGAAAGGTTGGGCTT
CGGAATCGTTTTCCGGGACGCCGGCTGGATGATCCTCCAGCGCGGGGATCTCATGCTGGAGTTCTTCGCC
CACCCCAACTTGTTTATTGCAGCTTATAATGGTTACAAATAAAGCAATAGCATCACAAATTTCACAAATA
AAGCATTTTTTTCACTGCATTCTAGTTGTGGTTTGTCCAAACTCATCAATGTATCTTATCATGTCTGTAT
ACCGTCGACCTCTAGCTAGAGCTTGGCGTAATCATGGTCATAGCTGTTTCCTGTGTGAAATTGTTATCCG
CTCACAATTCCACACAACATACGAGCCGGAAGCATAAAGTGTAAAGCCTGGGGTGCCTAATGAGTGAGCT
AACTCACATTAATTGCGTTGCGCTCACTGCCCGCTTTCCAGTCGGGAAACCTGTCGTGCCAGCTGCATTA
ATGAATCGGCCAACGCGCGGGGAGAGGCGGTTTGCGTATTGGGCGCTCTTCCGCTTCCTCGCTCACTGAC
TCGCTGCGCTCGGTCGTTCGGCTGCGGCGAGCGGTATCAGCTCACTCAAAGGCGGTAATACGGTTATCCA
CAGAATCAGGGGATAACGCAGGAAAGAACATGTGAGCAAAAGGCCAGCAAAAGGCCAGGAACCGTAAAAA
GGCCGCGTTGCTGGCGTTTTTCCATAGGCTCCGCCCCCCTGACGAGCATCACAAAAATCGACGCTCAAGT
CAGAGGTGGCGAAACCCGACAGGACTATAAAGATACCAGGCGTTTCCCCCTGGAAGCTCCCTCGTGCGCT
CTCCTGTTCCGACCCTGCCGCTTACCGGATACCTGTCCGCCTTTCTCCCTTCGGGAAGCGTGGCGCTTTC
TCATAGCTCACGCTGTAGGTATCTCAGTTCGGTGTAGGTCGTTCGCTCCAAGCTGGGCTGTGTGCACGAA
CCCCCCGTTCAGCCCGACCGCTGCGCCTTATCCGGTAACTATCGTCTTGAGTCCAACCCGGTAAGACACG
ACTTATCGCCACTGGCAGCAGCCACTGGTAACAGGATTAGCAGAGCGAGGTATGTAGGCGGTGCTACAGA
GTTCTTGAAGTGGTGGCCTAACTACGGCTACACTAGAAGAACAGTATTTGGTATCTGCGCTCTGCTGAAG
CCAGTTACCTTCGGAAAAAGAGTTGGTAGCTCTTGATCCGGCAAACAAACCACCGCTGGTAGCGGTGGTT
TTTTTGTTTGCAAGCAGCAGATTACGCGCAGAAAAAAAGGATCTCAAGAAGATCCTTTGATCTTTTCTAC
GGGGTCTGACGCTCAGTGGAACGAAAACTCACGTTAAGGGATTTTGGTCATGAGATTATCAAAAAGGATC
TTCACCTAGATCCTTTTAAATTAAAAATGAAGTTTTAAATCAATCTAAAGTATATATGAGTAAACTTGGT
CTGACAGTTACCAATGCTTAATCAGTGAGGCACCTATCTCAGCGATCTGTCTATTTCGTTCATCCATAGT
TGCCTGACTCCCCGTCGTGTAGATAACTACGATACGGGAGGGCTTACCATCTGGCCCCAGTGCTGCAATG
ATACCGCGAGACCCACGCTCACCGGCTCCAGATTTATCAGCAATAAACCAGCCAGCCGGAAGGGCCGAGC
GCAGAAGTGGTCCTGCAACTTTATCCGCCTCCATCCAGTCTATTAATTGTTGCCGGGAAGCTAGAGTAAG
TAGTTCGCCAGTTAATAGTTTGCGCAACGTTGTTGCCATTGCTACAGGCATCGTGGTGTCACGCTCGTCG
TTTGGTATGGCTTCATTCAGCTCCGGTTCCCAACGATCAAGGCGAGTTACATGATCCCCCATGTTGTGCA
AAAAAGCGGTTAGCTCCTTCGGTCCTCCGATCGTTGTCAGAAGTAAGTTGGCCGCAGTGTTATCACTCAT
GGTTATGGCAGCACTGCATAATTCTCTTACTGTCATGCCATCCGTAAGATGCTTTTCTGTGACTGGTGAG
TACTCAACCAAGTCATTCTGAGAATAGTGTATGCGGCGACCGAGTTGCTCTTGCCCGGCGTCAATACGGG
ATAATACCGCGCCACATAGCAGAACTTTAAAAGTGCTCATCATTGGAAAACGTTCTTCGGGGCGAAAACT
CTCAAGGATCTTACCGCTGTTGAGATCCAGTTCGATGTAACCCACTCGTGCACCCAACTGATCTTCAGCA
TCTTTTACTTTCACCAGCGTTTCTGGGTGAGCAAAAACAGGAAGGCAAAATGCCGCAAAAAAGGGAATAA
GGGCGACACGGAAATGTTGAATACTCATACTCTTCCTTTTTCAATATTATTGAAGCATTTATCAGGGTTA
TTGTCTCATGAGCGGATACATATTTGAATGTATTTAGAAAAATAAACAAATAGGGGTTCCGCGCACATTT
CCCCGAAAAGTGCCACCTGACGTC
